Addgene plasmid #234624: AiP12724 - pAAV-ExE0638m-minBG-SYFP2-WPRE-BGHpA
Purpose: ExE0638m is an enhancer sequence, designed to drive AAV-mediated transgene expression in specific populations of brain cells
Depositing lab: Jonathan Ting. Depositing organization: Allen Institute. Publication: A suite of enhancer AAVs and transgenic mouse lines for genetic access to cortical cell types. Ben-Simon Y, Hooper M, Narayan S, Daigle TL, Dwivedi D, Way SW, Oster A, Stafford DA, Mich JK, Taormina MJ, Martinez RA, Opitz-Araya X, Roth JR, Alexander JR, Allen S, Amster A, Arbuckle J, Ayala A, Baker PM, Bakken TE, Barcelli T, Barta S, Bendrick J, Bertagnolli D, Bielstein C, Bishwakarma P, Bowlus J, Boyer G, Brouner K, Casian B, Casper T, Chakka AB, Chakrabarty R, Chance RK, Chavan S, Clark M, Colbert K, Collman F, Daniel S, Departee M, DiValentin P, Donadio N, Dotson N, Egdorf T, Fliss T, Gabitto M, Garcia J, Gary A, Gasperini M, Gloe J, Goldy J, Gore BB, Graybuck L, Greisman N, Haeseleer F, Halterman C, Haradon Z, Hastings SD, Helback O, Ho W, Hockemeyer D, Huang C, Huff S, Hunker A, Johansen N, Jones D, Juneau Z, Kalmbach B, Kannan M, Khem S, Kussick E, Kutsal R, Larsen R, Lee C, Lee AY, Leibly M, Lenz GH, Li S, Liang E, Lusk N, Madigan Z, Malloy J, Malone J, McCue R, Melchor J, Mollenkopf T, Moosman S, Morin E, Newman D, Ng L, Ngo K, Omstead V, Otto S, Oyama A, Pena N, Pham T, Phillips E, Pom CA, Potekhina L, Ransford S, Ray PL, Rette D, Reynoldson C, Rimorin C, Rocha D, Ruiz A, Sanchez REA, Sawyer L, Sedeno-Cortes A, Sevigny JP, Shapovalova N, Shepard N, Shulga L, Sigler AR, Siverts L, Soliman S, Somasundaram S, Staats B, Stewart K, Szelenyi E, Tieu M, Trader C, Tran A, van Velthoven CTJ, Walker M, Wang Y, Weed N, Wirthlin M, Wood T, Wynalda B, Yao Z, Zhou T, Ariza J, Dee N, Reding M, Ronellenfitch K, Mufti S, Sunkin SM, Smith KA, Esposito L, Waters J, Thyagarajan B, Yao S, Lein ES, Zeng H, Levi BP, Ngai J, Ting JT, Tasic B. Cell. 2025 May 16:S0092-8674(25)00513-6. doi: 10.1016/j.cell.2025.05.002. PubMed 40403729.
Backbone
  Vector backbone: rAAV
  Vector type: AAV
Growth in bacteria
  Bacterial resistance: Ampicillin, 100 μg/mL
  Growth temperature: 30°C
  Growth strain: NEB Stable
  Copy number: Unknown
Gene/Insert
  Gene/Insert name: SYFP2
Terms and licenses: Academic/Nonprofit Terms; Industry Terms: Not Available to Industry
How to cite: AiP12724 - pAAV-ExE0638m-minBG-SYFP2-WPRE-BGHpA was a gift from Jonathan Ting (Addgene plasmid # 234624 ; http://n2t.net/addgene:234624 ; RRID:Addgene_234624)
