[The description below was written by a language model from this plasmid's Addgene catalogue record and pLannotate feature annotations shown in this document.]
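Description:
AiP12724 - pAAV-ExE0638m-minBG-SYFP2-WPRE-BGHpA is a recombinant AAV transfer plasmid of about 5 kb, built to test and exploit a candidate enhancer for cell-type-restricted transgene expression in the brain. The expression cassette sits between AAV2 inverted terminal repeats, which are the cis elements needed for replication and packaging of the intervening DNA into AAV particles. The annotation detects the right-hand ITR in full and the left-hand one only as short fragments, which may reflect limits of annotation or sequencing across these repeats rather than a defined deletion. The plasmid backbone carries a high-copy ColE1/pUC-type origin, an f1 phage origin, and a β-lactamase gene under its own promoter for ampicillin selection, along with small remnants of pBR322 bom and rop sequences. The catalogued bacterial host is a recombination-deficient strain, a common choice for maintaining ITR-containing plasmids.

As the name indicates, the payload consists of the ExE0638m enhancer placed upstream of a minimal beta-globin promoter (minBG). Neither element is called out in the automated feature table, but roughly 900 nt of unannotated sequence between the left ITR and the reporter is where they would lie. A minimal promoter has little activity on its own, so expression depends on the enhancer and reports where it is active. The reporter is SYFP2, a rapidly maturing monomeric yellow fluorescent protein derived from Aequorea victoria. It is followed by a WPRE (annotated as two fragments, possibly a shortened form) that boosts transcript stability and expression, and by the bovine growth hormone polyadenylation signal. The record states only that the enhancer targets specific populations of brain cells and does not name them. The construct belongs to a collection of enhancer AAVs developed for genetic access to cortical cell types.
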