Features (pLannotate 1.2.2; 14 found; start..end, strand, type, name):
     12..39      +  repeat_region  AAV2 ITR (fragment): inverted terminal repeat of adeno-associated virus serotype 2 inverted
     68..95      +  repeat_region  AAV2 ITR (fragment): inverted terminal repeat of adeno-associated virus serotype 2 inverted
   1002..1718    +  CDS            SYFP2: SYFP2 is a basic (constitutively fluorescent) yellow fluorescent protein published in 2006, derived from Aequorea victoria. It is reported to be a very rapidly-maturing monomer with moderate acid sensitivity.
   1758..1915    +  misc_feature   WPRE (fragment): woodchuck hepatitis virus posttranscriptional regulatory element
   1921..2001    +  misc_feature   WPRE (fragment): woodchuck hepatitis virus posttranscriptional regulatory element
   2018..2129    +  polyA_signal   bGH poly(A) signal: bovine growth hormone polyadenylation signal
   2247..2387    +  repeat_region  AAV2 ITR: inverted terminal repeat of adeno-associated virus serotype 2 inverted
   2392..2443    -  misc_feature   bom (fragment): basis of mobility region from pBR322
   2462..2917    +  rep_origin     f1 ori (sequence partly withheld): f1 bacteriophage origin of replication; arrow indicates direction of (+) strand synthesis
   2918..2967    -  misc_feature   bom (fragment): basis of mobility region from pBR322
   3069..3104    -  CDS            rop (fragment): Rop protein, which maintains plasmids at low copy number; rop
   3199..3303    +  promoter       AmpR promoter: bla
   3304..4164    +  CDS            AmpR: β-lactamase; bla; confers resistance to ampicillin, carbenicillin, and related antibiotics
   4335..4923    +  rep_origin     ori: high-copy-number ColE1/pMB1/pBR322/pUC origin of replication
>Addgene plasmid #234624 | AiP12724 - pAAV-ExE0638m-minBG-SYFP2-WPRE-BGHpA | addgene full sequence | sequence record 469029 | Addgene NGS Result
CCTGCAGGCAGCTGCGCGCTCGCTCGCTCACTGAGGCCGCCCGGGCGTCGGGCGACCTTTGGTCGCCCGG
CCTCAGTGAGCGAGCGAGCGCGCAGAGAGGGAGTGGCCAACTCCATCACTAGGGGTTCCTGCGGCCGCAC
GCGTTAGCTTCTTTAGAGGGGGAAACTGCCTTTTGAGTTGTTTATATATAAAGTTATTTAAATAATGAAG
ATCATTTTTTTCTGCCTATAATGTTTTTCTTGAGATGATGCTTTCTTGAAAAAAATATTTTCAAAGGCTG
AAAACAAATACATAAGAACTCAGTAAACTCGGGAAGTGTTTAGCTTCATAATCAGACTGTGCAGAAGATA
GGAAGCAGCAGCCGGATCCACAGCCTCTGATTGTCCCAAATCACAGGAGTCATCAACTGAGTACTCCAAA
AAGGAAAACAAGCCATTTTCAGCTAAAAGATATGAGCATAATGTGTACCATAATCTCACAGTGGCTGTTT
TAGAACCAAGAGTGTTTGTGACTTAATTTGAATTTCTCAATGCAACATTTCTCAAAAATTCCTTAAACGT
CATGTCATAGATGATTTATTATGTACAAAACATAACTGTTGAGAAACTCCATTTCCTTGCCTTCTGGGAG
GAACCTTAGGAAACATCAGCAGCAGGTGCAAAGTATTCCATAGAGAGAGGGCTGGCATAAAGAACATATT
TATTCATCAGTTCCAAATTTCCCTGCTTCTGAGGGCTTAAAAAGAGGGATTTCTTGAGCTGAGGAAATTA
AAAACAAAACAAACAACTATGCTGAAAGAGGACTAGAAATGTTCTGGGATATTGTGAAATCTAGACTTGA
AATTCCTTCTCATTTCCTTATGCACAGATTTTAACACCCTTGGTTTCTTCGGAGTAAGGAGTGAGCTCGG
GCTGGGCATAAAAGTCAGGGCAGAGCCATCTATTGCTTACATTTGCTTCTGGGATCCAGATCTTTCGAAG
CTAGCGCTACCGGTCGCCACCATGGTGAGCAAGGGCGAGGAGCTGTTCACCGGGGTGGTGCCCATCCTGG
TCGAGCTGGACGGCGACGTAAACGGCCACAAGTTCAGCGTGTCCGGCGAGGGCGAGGGCGATGCCACCTA
CGGCAAGCTGACCCTGAAGCTGATCTGCACCACCGGCAAGCTGCCCGTGCCCTGGCCCACCCTCGTGACC
ACCCTGGGCTACGGCGTGCAGTGCTTCGCCCGCTACCCCGACCACATGAAGCAGCACGACTTCTTCAAGT
CCGCCATGCCCGAAGGCTACGTCCAGGAGCGCACCATCTTCTTCAAGGACGACGGCAACTACAAGACCCG
CGCCGAGGTGAAGTTCGAGGGCGACACCCTGGTGAACCGCATCGAGCTGAAGGGCATCGACTTCAAGGAG
GACGGCAACATCCTGGGGCACAAGCTGGAGTACAACTACAACAGCCACAACGTCTATATCACCGCCGACA
AGCAGAAGAACGGCATCAAGGCCAACTTCAAGATCCGCCACAACATCGAGGACGGCGGCGTGCAGCTCGC
CGACCACTACCAGCAGAACACCCCCATCGGCGACGGCCCCGTGCTGCTGCCCGACAACCACTACCTGAGC
TACCAGTCCAAGCTGAGCAAAGACCCCAACGAGAAGCGCGATCACATGGTCCTGCTGGAGTTCGTGACCG
CCGCCGGGATCACTCTCGGCATGGACGAGCTGTACAAGTAAGTCGACGGCGCGCCGCGGCCGCGAATTCG
ATATCATAATCAACCTCTGGATTACAAAATTTGTGAAAGATTGACTGGTATTCTTAACTATGTTGCTCCT
TTTACGCTATGTGGATACGCTGCTTTAATGCCTTTGTATCATGCTATTGCTTCCCGTATGGCTTTCATTT
TCTCCTCCTTGTATAAATCCTGGTTAGTTCTTGCCACGGCGGAACTCATCGCCGCCTGCCTTGCCCGCTG
CTGGACAGGGGCTCGGCTGTTGGGCACTGACAATTCCGTGGCTCGAGAGATCTTCGACTGTGCCTTCTAG
TTGCCAGCCATCTGTTGTTTGCCCCTCCCCCGTGCCTTCCTTGACCCTGGAAGGTGCCACTCCCACTGTC
CTTTCCTAATAAAATGAGGAAATTGCATCGCATTGTCTGAGTAGGTGTCATTCTATTCTGGGGGGTGGGG
TGGGGCAGGACAGCAAGGGGGAGGATTGGGAAGACAATAGCAGGCATGAGATCTCACGTGCGGACCGAGC
GGCCGCAGGAACCCCTAGTGATGGAGTTGGCCACTCCCTCTCTGCGCGCTCGCTCGCTCACTGAGGCCGG
GCGACCAAAGGTCGCCCGACGCCCGGGCTTTGCCCGGGCGGCCTCAGTGAGCGAGCGAGCGCGCAGCTGC
CTGCAGGGGCGCCTGATGCGGTATTTTCTCCTTACGCATCTGTGCGGTATTTCACACCGCATA
[95 nt withheld, positions 2444-2538]
T
[46 nt withheld, positions 2540-2585]
C
[141 nt withheld, positions 2587-2727]
CCTTTGACGTTGGAGTCCACGTTCTTT
[37 nt withheld, positions 2755-2791]
ACTCTATCTCGGGCTATTCTTTTGATTTATAAGGGATTTTGCCGATTTCGGTCTATTGGTTAAAAAATGA
GCTGATTTAACAAAAATTTAACGCGAATTTTAACAAAATATTAACGTTTACAATTTTATGGTGCACTCTC
AGTACAATCTGCTCTGATGCCGCATAGTTAAGCCAGCCCCGACACCCGCCAACACCCGCTGACGCGCCCT
GACGGGCTTGTCTGCTCCCGGCATCCGCTTACAGACAAGCTGTGACCGTCTCCGGGAGCTGCATGTGTCA
GAGGTTTTCACCGTCATCACCGAAACGCGCGAGACGAAAGGGCCTCGTGATACGCCTATTTTTATAGGTT
AATGTCATGATAATAATGGTTTCTTAGACGTCAGGTGGCACTTTTCGGGGAAATGTGCGCGGAACCCCTA
TTTGTTTATTTTTCTAAATACATTCAAATATGTATCCGCTCATGAGACAATAACCCTGATAAATGCTTCA
ATAATATTGAAAAAGGAAGAGTATGAGTATTCAACATTTCCGTGTCGCCCTTATTCCCTTTTTTGCGGCA
TTTTGCCTTCCTGTTTTTGCTCACCCAGAAACGCTGGTGAAAGTAAAAGATGCTGAAGATCAGTTGGGTG
CACGAGTGGGTTACATCGAACTGGATCTCAACAGCGGTAAGATCCTTGAGAGTTTTCGCCCCGAAGAACG
TTTTCCAATGATGAGCACTTTTAAAGTTCTGCTATGTGGCGCGGTATTATCCCGTATTGACGCCGGGCAA
GAGCAACTCGGTCGCCGCATACACTATTCTCAGAATGACTTGGTTGAGTACTCACCAGTCACAGAAAAGC
ATCTTACGGATGGCATGACAGTAAGAGAATTATGCAGTGCTGCCATAACCATGAGTGATAACACTGCGGC
CAACTTACTTCTGACAACGATCGGAGGACCGAAGGAGCTAACCGCTTTTTTGCACAACATGGGGGATCAT
GTAACTCGCCTTGATCGTTGGGAACCGGAGCTGAATGAAGCCATACCAAACGACGAGCGTGACACCACGA
TGCCTGTAGCAATGGCAACAACGTTGCGCAAACTATTAACTGGCGAACTACTTACTCTAGCTTCCCGGCA
ACAATTAATAGACTGGATGGAGGCGGATAAAGTTGCAGGACCACTTCTGCGCTCGGCCCTTCCGGCTGGC
TGGTTTATTGCTGATAAATCTGGAGCCGGTGAGCGTGGGTCTCGCGGTATCATTGCAGCACTGGGGCCAG
ATGGTAAGCCCTCCCGTATCGTAGTTATCTACACGACGGGGAGTCAGGCAACTATGGATGAACGAAATAG
ACAGATCGCTGAGATAGGTGCCTCACTGATTAAGCATTGGTAACTGTCAGACCAAGTTTACTCATATATA
CTTTAGATTGATTTAAAACTTCATTTTTAATTTAAAAGGATCTAGGTGAAGATCCTTTTTGATAATCTCA
TGACCAAAATCCCTTAACGTGAGTTTTCGTTCCACTGAGCGTCAGACCCCGTAGAAAAGATCAAAGGATC
TTCTTGAGATCCTTTTTTTCTGCGCGTAATCTGCTGCTTGCAAACAAAAAAACCACCGCTACCAGCGGTG
GTTTGTTTGCCGGATCAAGAGCTACCAACTCTTTTTCCGAAGGTAACTGGCTTCAGCAGAGCGCAGATAC
CAAATACTGTTCTTCTAGTGTAGCCGTAGTTAGGCCACCACTTCAAGAACTCTGTAGCACCGCCTACATA
CCTCGCTCTGCTAATCCTGTTACCAGTGGCTGCTGCCAGTGGCGATAAGTCGTGTCTTACCGGGTTGGAC
TCAAGACGATAGTTACCGGATAAGGCGCAGCGGTCGGGCTGAACGGGGGGTTCGTGCACACAGCCCAGCT
TGGAGCGAACGACCTACACCGAACTGAGATACCTACAGCGTGAGCTATGAGAAAGCGCCACGCTTCCCGA
AGGGAGAAAGGCGGACAGGTATCCGGTAAGCGGCAGGGTCGGAACAGGAGAGCGCACGAGGGAGCTTCCA
GGGGGAAACGCCTGGTATCTTTATAGTCCTGTCGGGTTTCGCCACCTCTGACTTGAGCGTCGATTTTTGT
GATGCTCGTCAGGGGGGCGGAGCCTATGGAAAAACGCCAGCAACGCGGCCTTTTTACGGTTCCTGGCCTT
TTGCTGGCCTTTTGCTCACATGT
